>Addgene plasmid #141568 | TFORF0300 | addgene full sequence | sequence record 400306 | Addgene NGS Result
TTAATGTAGTCTTATGCAATACTCTTGTAGTCTTGCAACATGGTAACGATGAGTTAGCAACATGCCTTAC
AAGGAGAGAAAAAGCACCGTGCATGCCGATTGGTGGAAGTAAGGTGGTACGATCGTGCCTTATTAGGAAG
GCAACAGACGGGTCTGACATGGATTGGACGAACCACTGAATTGCCGCATTGCAGAGATATTGTATTTAAG
TGCCTAGCTCGATACATAAACGGGTCTCTCTGGTTAGACCAGATCTGAGCCTGGGAGCTCTCTGGCTAAC
TAGGGAACCCACTGCTTAAGCCTCAATAAAGCTTGCCTTGAGTGCTTCAAGTAGTGTGTGCCCGTCTGTT
GTGTGACTCTGGTAACTAGAGATCCCTCAGACCCTTTTAGTCAGTGTGGAAAATCTCTAGCAGTGGCGCC
CGAACAGGGACTTGAAAGCGAAAGGGAAACCAGAGGAGCTCTCTCGACGCAGGACTCGGCTTGCTGAAGC
GCGCACGGCAAGAGGCGAGGGGCGGCGACTGGTGAGTACGCCAAAAATTTTGACTAGCGGAGGCTAGAAG
GAGAGAGATGGGTGCGAGAGCGTCAGTATTAAGCGGGGGAGAATTAGATCGCGATGGGAAAAAATTCGGT
TAAGGCCAGGGGGAAAGAAAAAATATAAATTAAAACATATAGTATGGGCAAGCAGGGAGCTAGAACGATT
CGCAGTTAATCCTGGCCTGTTAGAAACATCAGAAGGCTGTAGACAAATACTGGGACAGCTACAACCATCC
CTTCAGACAGGATCAGAAGAACTTAGATCATTATATAATACAGTAGCAACCCTCTATTGTGTGCATCAAA
GGATAGAGATAAAAGACACCAAGGAAGCTTTAGACAAGATAGAGGAAGAGCAAAACAAAAGTAAGACCAC
CGCACAGCAAGCGGCCGCTGATCTTCAGACCTGGAGGAGGAGATATGAGGGACAATTGGAGAAGTGAATT
ATATAAATATAAAGTAGTAAAAATTGAACCATTAGGAGTAGCACCCACCAAGGCAAAGAGAAGAGTGGTG
CAGAGAGAAAAAAGAGCAGTGGGAATAGGAGCTTTGTTCCTTGGGTTCTTGGGAGCAGCAGGAAGCACTA
TGGGCGCAGCGTCAATGACGCTGACGGTACAGGCCAGACAATTATTGTCTGGTATAGTGCAGCAGCAGAA
CAATTTGCTGAGGGCTATTGAGGCGCAACAGCATCTGTTGCAACTCACAGTCTGGGGCATCAAGCAGCTC
CAGGCAAGAATCCTGGCTGTGGAAAGATACCTAAAGGATCAACAGCTCCTGGGGATTTGGGGTTGCTCTG
GAAAACTCATTTGCACCACTGCTGTGCCTTGGAATGCTAGTTGGAGTAATAAATCTCTGGAACAGATTTG
GAATCACACGACCTGGATGGAGTGGGACAGAGAAATTAACAATTACACAAGCTTAATACACTCCTTAATT
GAAGAATCGCAAAACCAGCAAGAAAAGAATGAACAAGAATTATTGGAATTAGATAAATGGGCAAGTTTGT
GGAATTGGTTTAACATAACAAATTGGCTGTGGTATATAAAATTATTCATAATGATAGTAGGAGGCTTGGT
AGGTTTAAGAATAGTTTTTGCTGTACTTTCTATAGTGAATAGAGTTAGGCAGGGATATTCACCATTATCG
TTTCAGACCCACCTCCCAACCCCGAGGGGACCCATGCATTGCATCTCAATTAGTCAGCAACCAGGTGTGG
AAAGTCCCCAGGCTCCCCAGCAGGCAGAAGTATGCAAAGCATGCGTCTCAATTAGTCAGCAACCATAGTC
CCGCCCCTAACTCCGCCCATCCCGCCCCTAACTCCGCCCAGTTCCGCCCATTCTCCGCCCCATGGCTGAC
TAATTTTTTTTATTTATGCAGAGGCCGAGGCCGCCTCGGCCTCTGAGCTATTCCAGAAGTAGTGAGGAGG
CTTTTTTGGAGGCCTAGGCTTTTGCAAAAAGCTTTCTAGAGGTACCACCGGAGCTTACCATGACCGAGTA
CAAGCCCACGGTGCGCCTCGCCACCCGCGACGACGTCCCCAGGGCCGTACGCACCCTCGCCGCCGCGTTC
GCCGACTACCCCGCCACGCGCCACACCGTCGATCCGGACCGCCACATCGAGCGGGTCACCGAGCTGCAAG
AACTCTTCCTCACGCGCGTCGGGCTCGACATCGGCAAGGTGTGGGTCGCGGACGACGGCGCCGCCGTGGC
GGTCTGGACCACGCCGGAGAGCGTCGAAGCGGGGGCGGTGTTCGCCGAGATCGGCCCGCGCATGGCCGAG
TTGAGCGGTTCCCGGCTGGCCGCGCAGCAACAGATGGAAGGCCTCCTGGCGCCGCACCGGCCCAAGGAGC
CCGCGTGGTTCCTGGCCACCGTCGGCGTCTCGCCCGACCACCAGGGCAAGGGTCTGGGCAGCGCCGTCGT
GCTCCCCGGAGTGGAGGCGGCCGAGCGCGCCGGGGTGCCCGCCTTCCTGGAGACCTCCGCGCCCCGCAAC
CTCCCCTTCTACGAGCGGCTCGGCTTCACCGTCACCGCCGACGTCGAGGTGCCCGAAGGACCGCGCACCT
GGTGCATGACCCGCAAGCCCGGTGCCAGTTAACGAATTCTAGATCTTGAGACAAATGGCAGTATTCATCC
ACAATTTTAAAAGAAAAGGGGGGATTGGGGGGTACAGTGCAGGGGAAAGAATAGTAGACATAATAGCAAC
AGACATACAAACTAAAGAATTACAAAAACAAATTACAAAAATTCAAAATTTTCGGGTTTATTACAGGGAC
AGCAGAGATCCACTTTGGCGCCGGCTCGAGGCCTGCAGGTGCAAAGATGGATAAAGTTTTAAACAGAGAG
GAATCTTTGCAGCTAATGGACCTTCTAGGTCTTGAAAGGAGTGGGAATTGGCTCCGGTGCCCGTCAGTGG
GCAGAGCGCACATCGCCCACAGTCCCCGAGAAGTTGGGGGGAGGGGTCGGCAATTGAACCGGTGCCTAGA
GAAGGTGGCGCGGGGTAAACTGGGAAAGTGATGTCGTGTACTGGCTCCGCCTTTTTCCCGAGGGTGGGGG
AGAACCGTATATAAGTGCAGTAGTCGCCGTGAACGTTCTTTTTCGCAACGGGTTTGCCGCCAGAACACAG
GTAAGTGCCGTGTGTGGTTCCCGCGGGCCTGGCCTCTTTACGGGTTATGGCCCTTGCGTGCCTTGAATTA
CTTCCACCTGGCTGCAGTACGTGATTCTTGATCCCGAGCTTCGGGTTGGAAGTGGGTGGGAGAGTTCGAG
GCCTTGCGCTTAAGGAGCCCCTTCGCCTCGTGCTTGAGTTGAGGCCTGGCCTGGGCGCTGGGGCCGCCGC
GTGCGAATCTGGTGGCACCTTCGCGCCTGTCTCGCTGCTTTCGATAAGTCTCTAGCCATTTAAAATTTTT
GATGACCTGCTGCGACGCTTTTTTTCTGGCAAGATAGTCTTGTAAATGCGGGCCAAGATCTGCACACTGG
TATTTCGGTTTTTGGGGCCGCGGGCGGCGACGGGGCCCGTGCGTCCCAGCGCACATGTTCGGCGAGGCGG
GGCCTGCGAGCGCGGCCACCGAGAATCGGACGGGGGTAGTCTCAAGCTGGCCGGCCTGCTCTGGTGCCTG
GCCTCGCGCCGCCGTGTATCGCCCCGCCCTGGGCGGCAAGGCTGGCCCGGTCGGCACCAGTTGCGTGAGC
GGAAAGATGGCCGCTTCCCGGCCCTGCTGCAGGGAGCTCAAAATGGAGGACGCGGCGCTCGGGAGAGCGG
GCGGGTGAGTCACCCACACAAAGGAAAAGGGCCTTTCCGTCCTCAGCCGTCGCTTCATGTGACTCCACGG
AGTACCGGGCGCCGTCCAGGCACCTCGATTAGTTCTCGAGCTTTTGGAGTACGTCGTCTTTAGGTTGGGG
GGAGGGGTTTTATGCGATGGAGTTTCCCCACACTGAGTGGGTGGAGACTGAAGTTAGGCCAGCTTGGCAC
TTGATGTAATTCTCCTTGGAATTTGCCCTTTTTGAGTTTGGATCTTGGTTCATTCTCAAGCCTCAGACAG
TGGTTCAAAGTTTTTTTCTTCCATTTCAGGTGTCGTGAGGCTAGCACCGCCACCATGACCATGGAAACAG
TTGAATCCCAGCATGATGGAAGTATAACAGCTTCTTTGACAGAGAGCAAGTCTGCTCATGTGCAGACTCA
GACTGGCCAAAATTCAATCCCTGCTTTAGCTCAGGTAGCAGCAATTGCAGAGACAGATGAATCTGCAGAA
TCAGAAGGTGTAATTGATTCTCATAAACGTAGAGAAATCCTTTCACGAAGACCCTCTTATAGGAAAATAC
TGAATGAACTGTCCTCTGATGTGCCTGGTGTTCCCAAGATTGAAGAAGAGAGATCAGAGGAAGAAGGAAC
ACCACCTAGTATTGCTACCATGGCAGTACCAACTAGCATATATCAGACTAGCACGGGGCAATACACTGCC
ACTGGTGACATGCCAACTTACCAGATCCGAGCTCCTACTGCTGCTTTGCCACAGGGAGTGGTGATGGCTG
CATCGCCCGGAAGTTTGCACAGTCCCCAGCAGCTGGCAGAAGAAGCAACACGCAAACGAGAGCTGAGGCT
AATGAAAAACAGGGAAGCTGCCAAAGAATGTCGACGTCGAAAGAAAGAATATGTAAAATGTCTGGAGAGC
CGAGTTGCAGTGCTGGAAGTCCAGAACAAGAAGCTTATAGAGGAACTTGAAACCTTGAAAGACATTTGTT
CTCCCAAAACAGATTACTAGTAATGAACTAGTCCGTAACTTGAAAGTATTTCGATTTCTTGGCTTTATAT
ATCTTGTGGAAAGGACGAATCATCTTCTTTCAGCGTGTTGCGACGCGTTAAGTCGACAATCAACCTCTGG
ATTACAAAATTTGTGAAAGATTGACTGGTATTCTTAACTATGTTGCTCCTTTTACGCTATGTGGATACGC
TGCTTTAATGCCTTTGTATCATGCTATTGCTTCCCGTATGGCTTTCATTTTCTCCTCCTTGTATAAATCC
TGGTTGCTGTCTCTTTATGAGGAGTTGTGGCCCGTTGTCAGGCAACGTGGCGTGGTGTGCACTGTGTTTG
CTGACGCAACCCCCACTGGTTGGGGCATTGCCACCACCTGTCAGCTCCTTTCCGGGACTTTCGCTTTCCC
CCTCCCTATTGCCACGGCGGAACTCATCGCCGCCTGCCTTGCCCGCTGCTGGACAGGGGCTCGGCTGTTG
GGCACTGACAATTCCGTGGTGTTGTCGGGGAAATCATCGTCCTTTCCTTGGCTGCTCGCCTGTGTTGCCA
CCTGGATTCTGCGCGGGACGTCCTTCTGCTACGTCCCTTCGGCCCTCAATCCAGCGGACCTTCCTTCCCG
CGGCCTGCTGCCGGCTCTGCGGCCTCTTCCGCGTCTTCGCCTTCGCCCTCAGACGAGTCGGATCTCCCTT
TGGGCCGCCTCCCCGCGTCGACTTTAAGACCAATGACTTACAAGGCAGCTGTAGATCTTAGCCACTTTTT
AAAAGAAAAGGGGGGACTGGAAGGGCTAATTCACTCCCAACGAAGACAAGATCTGCTTTTTGCTTGTACT
GGGTCTCTCTGGTTAGACCAGATCTGAGCCTGGGAGCTCTCTGGCTAACTAGGGAACCCACTGCTTAAGC
CTCAATAAAGCTTGCCTTGAGTGCTTCAAGTAGTGTGTGCCCGTCTGTTGTGTGACTCTGGTAACTAGAG
ATCCCTCAGACCCTTTTAGTCAGTGTGGAAAATCTCTAGCAGTACGTATAGTAGTTCATGTCATCTTATT
ATTCAGTATTTATAACTTGCAAAGAAATGAATATCAGAGAGTGAGAGGAACTTGTTTATTGCAGCTTATA
ATGGTTACAAATAAAGCAATAGCATCACAAATTTCACAAATAAAGCATTTTTTTCACTGCATTCTAGTTG
TGGTTTGTCCAAACTCATCAATGTATCTTATCATGTCTGGCTCTAGCTATCCCGCCCCTAACTCCGCCCA
TCCCGCCCCTAACTCCGCCCAGTTCCGCCCATTCTCCGCCCCATGGCTGACTAATTTTTTTTATTTATGC
AGAGGCCGAGGCCGCCTCGGCCTCTGAGCTATTCCAGAAGTAGTGAGGAGGCTTTTTTGGAGGCCTAGGG
ACGTACCCAATTCGCCCTATAGTGAGTCGTATTACGCGCGCTCACTGGCCGTCGTTTTACAACGTCGTGA
CTGGGAAAACCCTGGCGTTACCCAACTTAATCGCCTTGCAGCACATCCCCCTTTCGCCAGCTGGCGTAAT
AGCGAAGAGGCCCGCACCGATCGCCCTTCCCAACAGTTGCGCAGCCTGAATGGCGAATGGG
[124 nt withheld, positions 6362-6485]
C
[91 nt withheld, positions 6487-6577]
A
[49 nt withheld, positions 6579-6627]
CCTTTGACGTTGGAGTCCACGTTCTTT
[37 nt withheld, positions 6655-6691]
ACCCTATCTCGGTCTATTCTTTTGATTTATAAGGGATTTTGCCGATTTCGGCCTATTGGTTAAAAAATGA
GCTGATTTAACAAAAATTTAACGCGAATTTTAACAAAATATTAACGCTTACAATTTAGGTGGCACTTTTC
GGGGAAATGTGCGCGGAACCCCTATTTGTTTATTTTTCTAAATACATTCAAATATGTATCCGCTCATGAG
ACAATAACCCTGATAAATGCTTCAATAATATTGAAAAAGGAAGAGTATGAGTATTCAACATTTCCGTGTC
GCCCTTATTCCCTTTTTTGCGGCATTTTGCCTTCCTGTTTTTGCTCACCCAGAAACGCTGGTGAAAGTAA
AAGATGCTGAAGATCAGTTGGGTGCACGAGTGGGTTACATCGAACTGGATCTCAACAGCGGTAAGATCCT
TGAGAGTTTTCGCCCCGAAGAACGTTTTCCAATGATGAGCACTTTTAAAGTTCTGCTATGTGGCGCGGTA
TTATCCCGTATTGACGCCGGGCAAGAGCAACTCGGTCGCCGCATACACTATTCTCAGAATGACTTGGTTG
AGTACTCACCAGTCACAGAAAAGCATCTTACGGATGGCATGACAGTAAGAGAATTATGCAGTGCTGCCAT
AACCATGAGTGATAACACTGCGGCCAACTTACTTCTGACAACGATCGGAGGACCGAAGGAGCTAACCGCT
TTTTTGCACAACATGGGGGATCATGTAACTCGCCTTGATCGTTGGGAACCGGAGCTGAATGAAGCCATAC
CAAACGACGAGCGTGACACCACGATGCCTGTAGCAATGGCAACAACGTTGCGCAAACTATTAACTGGCGA
ACTACTTACTCTAGCTTCCCGGCAACAATTAATAGACTGGATGGAGGCGGATAAAGTTGCAGGACCACTT
CTGCGCTCGGCCCTTCCGGCTGGCTGGTTTATTGCTGATAAATCTGGAGCCGGTGAGCGTGGGTCTCGCG
GTATCATTGCAGCACTGGGGCCAGATGGTAAGCCCTCCCGTATCGTAGTTATCTACACGACGGGGAGTCA
GGCAACTATGGATGAACGAAATAGACAGATCGCTGAGATAGGTGCCTCACTGATTAAGCATTGGTAACTG
TCAGACCAAGTTTACTCATATATACTTTAGATTGATTTAAAACTTCATTTTTAATTTAAAAGGATCTAGG
TGAAGATCCTTTTTGATAATCTCATGACCAAAATCCCTTAACGTGAGTTTTCGTTCCACTGAGCGTCAGA
CCCCGTAGAAAAGATCAAAGGATCTTCTTGAGATCCTTTTTTTCTGCGCGTAATCTGCTGCTTGCAAACA
AAAAAACCACCGCTACCAGCGGTGGTTTGTTTGCCGGATCAAGAGCTACCAACTCTTTTTCCGAAGGTAA
CTGGCTTCAGCAGAGCGCAGATACCAAATACTGTTCTTCTAGTGTAGCCGTAGTTAGGCCACCACTTCAA
GAACTCTGTAGCACCGCCTACATACCTCGCTCTGCTAATCCTGTTACCAGTGGCTGCTGCCAGTGGCGAT
AAGTCGTGTCTTACCGGGTTGGACTCAAGACGATAGTTACCGGATAAGGCGCAGCGGTCGGGCTGAACGG
GGGGTTCGTGCACACAGCCCAGCTTGGAGCGAACGACCTACACCGAACTGAGATACCTACAGCGTGAGCT
ATGAGAAAGCGCCACGCTTCCCGAAGGGAGAAAGGCGGACAGGTATCCGGTAAGCGGCAGGGTCGGAACA
GGAGAGCGCACGAGGGAGCTTCCAGGGGGAAACGCCTGGTATCTTTATAGTCCTGTCGGGTTTCGCCACC
TCTGACTTGAGCGTCGATTTTTGTGATGCTCGTCAGGGGGGCGGAGCCTATGGAAAAACGCCAGCAACGC
GGCCTTTTTACGGTTCCTGGCCTTTTGCTGGCCTTTTGCTCACATGTTCTTTCCTGCGTTATCCCCTGAT
TCTGTGGATAACCGTATTACCGCCTTTGAGTGAGCTGATACCGCTCGCCGCAGCCGAACGACCGAGCGCA
GCGAGTCAGTGAGCGAGGAAGCGGAAGAGCGCCCAATACGCAAACCGCCTCTCCCCGCGCGTTGGCCGAT
TCATTAATGCAGCTGGCACGACAGGTTTCCCGACTGGAAAGCGGGCAGTGAGCGCAACGCAATTAATGTG
AGTTAGCTCACTCATTAGGCACCCCAGGCTTTACACTTTATGCTTCCGGCTCGTATGTTGTGTGGAATTG
TGAGCGGATAACAATTTCACACAGGAAACAGCTATGACCATGATTACGCCAAGCGCGCAATTAACCCTCA
CTAAAGGGAACAAAAGCTGGAGCTGCAAGC
Features (pLannotate 1.2.2; 31 found; start..end, strand, type, name):
      5..231     +  promoter       RSV promoter: Rous sarcoma virus enhancer/promoter
    232..412     +  LTR            5' LTR (truncated): truncated 5' long terminal repeat (LTR) from HIV-1
    459..584     +  misc_feature   HIV-1 Ψ: packaging signal of human immunodeficiency virus type 1
    568..931     +  CDS            HIV-1 gag (fragment): gag protein from human immunodeficiency virus 1; gag
   1077..1310    +  misc_feature   RRE: The Rev response element (RRE) of HIV-1 allows for Rev-dependent mRNA export from the nucleus to the cytoplasm.
   1687..1713    +  CDS            Rev (fragment): human immunodeficiency virus 1 (HIV-1) Rev protein; rev; enhances nuclear export of unspliced and incompletely spliced viral mRNAs
   1720..1743    +  promoter       SV40 promoter (fragment): SV40 early promoter
   1744..1815    +  promoter       SV40 promoter (fragment): SV40 enhancer and early promoter
   1839..1974    +  rep_origin     SV40 ori: SV40 origin of replication
   2020..2616    +  CDS            PuroR (fragment): puromycin N-acetyltransferase; pac from Streptomyces; confers resistance to puromycin
   2665..2782    +  misc_feature   cPPT/CTS: central polypurine tract and central termination sequence of HIV-1
   2847..2913    +  CDS            small t antigen (fragment): SV40 (simian virus 40) small t antigen
   2920..4098    +  promoter       EF-1α promoter: strong constitutive promoter for human elongation factor EF-1α
   4115..4777    +  CDS            CREM (fragment): CREM_HUMAN - Experimental evidence at protein level: Swiss-Prot protein existence level 1. [Isoform 6]: May play a role in the regulation of the circadian clock: acts as a transcriptional repressor of the core circadian component PER1 by directly binding to cAMP response elements in its promoter. From Homo sapiens (Human).
   4793..4846    +  promoter       U6 promoter (fragment): RNA polymerase III promoter for human U6 snRNA
   4888..5476    +  misc_feature   WPRE: woodchuck hepatitis virus posttranscriptional regulatory element
   5527..5546    +  misc_feature   cPPT/CTS (fragment): central polypurine tract and central termination sequence of HIV-1
   5548..5781    +  LTR            3' LTR (ΔU3): self-inactivating 3' long terminal repeat (LTR) from HIV-1
   5859..5980    +  polyA_signal   SV40 poly(A) signal: SV40 polyadenylation signal
   6020..6155    +  rep_origin     SV40 ori: SV40 origin of replication
   6176..6194    -  promoter       T7 promoter: promoter for bacteriophage T7 RNA polymerase
   6202..6357    +  CDS            lacZα (fragment): LacZα fragment of β-galactosidase; lacZ fragment
   6362..6790    +  rep_origin     f1 ori (sequence partly withheld): f1 bacteriophage origin of replication; arrow indicates direction of (+) strand synthesis
   6843..6947    +  promoter       AmpR promoter: bla
   6948..7808    +  CDS            AmpR: β-lactamase; bla; confers resistance to ampicillin, carbenicillin, and related antibiotics
   7979..8567    +  rep_origin     ori: high-copy-number ColE1/pMB1/pBR322/pUC origin of replication
   8750..8842    +  CDS            lacI (fragment): lac repressor; lacI; The lac repressor binds to the lac operator to inhibit transcription in E. coli. This inhibition can be relieved by adding lactose or isopropyl-β-D-thiogalactopyranoside (IPTG).
   8855..8876    +  protein_bind   CAP binding site: CAP binding activates transcription in the presence of cAMP. E. coli catabolite activator protein
   8891..8921    +  promoter       lac promoter: promoter for the E. coli lac operon
   8929..8945    +  protein_bind   lac operator: The lac repressor binds to the lac operator to inhibit transcription in E. coli. This inhibition can be relieved by adding lactose or isopropyl-β-D-thiogalactopyranoside (IPTG). lac repressor encoded by lacI
   8990..9008    +  promoter       T3 promoter: promoter for bacteriophage T3 RNA polymerase
