[The description below was written by a language model from this plasmid's Addgene catalogue record and pLannotate feature annotations shown in this document.]
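Description:
TFORF0300 is a third-generation-style, self-inactivating lentiviral expression plasmid built on the pLX_TRC317 backbone from the Broad Institute Genetic Perturbation Platform. It carries the human CREM (cAMP responsive element modulator, also known as ICER) transcription factor open reading frame. In bacteria it is maintained through a high-copy ColE1/pUC-type origin and selected with ampicillin via the β-lactamase gene. An f1 origin and remnants of a lac/lacZα cloning region with flanking T7 and T3 promoters are also annotated in the backbone. The depositor notes that the plasmid can recombine, as is common for LTR-containing vectors.

The viral portion begins with an RSV promoter fused to a truncated HIV-1 5' LTR, which drives Tat-independent transcription of the genomic RNA in packaging cells. This is followed by the Ψ packaging signal, a gag fragment and the Rev response element for Rev-dependent nuclear export. Inside the provirus, an SV40 early promoter/origin drives puromycin N-acetyltransferase for selecting transduced mammalian cells. A cPPT/CTS element, which aids nuclear import of the viral genome, precedes the main cassette. In that cassette the strong constitutive EF-1α promoter expresses the synthesized CREM ORF. The WPRE lies downstream and enhances transcript stability and expression, followed by the ΔU3 3' LTR and an SV40 polyadenylation signal.

The record describes a unique 24-bp barcode associated with the ORF, but it is not annotated as a separate feature, so its exact position is not stated. The plasmid belongs to a barcoded transcription factor ORF collection. The barcode allows the overexpressed factor to be identified in pooled screens, such as those for directed cell differentiation.
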