Addgene plasmid #141568: TFORF0300
Purpose: Lentiviral vector for overexpressing the CREM transcription factor ORF with a unique 24-bp barcode. Barcodes facilitate identification of transcription factors in pooled screens.
Depositing lab: Feng Zhang. Depositing organization: Broad Institute. Publication: A transcription factor atlas of directed differentiation. Joung J, Ma S, Tay T, Geiger-Schuller KR, Kirchgatterer PC, Verdine VK, Guo B, Arias-Garcia MA, Allen WE, Singh A, Kuksenko O, Abudayyeh OO, Gootenberg JS, Fu Z, Macrae RK, Buenrostro JD, Regev A, Zhang F. Cell. 2023 Jan 5;186(1):209-229.e26. doi: 10.1016/j.cell.2022.11.026. PubMed 36608654.
Backbone
  Vector backbone: pLX_TRC317
  Backbone manufacturer: Broad Institute Genetic Perturbation Platform
  Backbone size w/o insert (bp): 8264
  Vector type: Mammalian Expression, Lentiviral
  Selectable markers: Puromycin
Growth in bacteria
  Bacterial resistance: Ampicillin, 100 μg/mL
  Growth temperature: 37°C
  Growth strain: NEB Stable
  Copy number: High Copy
Gene/Insert
  Gene/Insert name: CREM
  Species: H. sapiens (human)
  Insert size (bp): 767
  Entrez Gene: CREM (a.k.a. CREM-2, ICER, hCREM-2)
  Promoter: EF1a
  Cloning method: Unknown
  Sequencing primers: 5′ GGGTGGAGACTGAAGTTAGGCCAG; 3′ CACATAGCGTAAAAGGAGCAACATAG
Terms and licenses: Academic/Nonprofit Terms; Industry Terms: Not Available to Industry
Depositor comments: XM_017015722,NM_183060,ENST00000374728,ENST00000348787 . The transcription factor ORF portion of this plasmid was synthesized by Genewiz. Please test multiple small colonies in case of plasmid recombination. To make this collection available in a timely manner, a portion of this collection was not fully sequenced by Addgene. If an Addgene verified full plasmid sequence is not available, please contact us prior to placing an order to request the full sequence.
How to cite: TFORF0300 was a gift from Feng Zhang (Addgene plasmid # 141568 ; http://n2t.net/addgene:141568 ; RRID:Addgene_141568)
