>Addgene plasmid #141568 | TFORF0300 | depositor partial sequence | sequence record 276841 | Insert
ACCGCCACCATGACCATGGAAACAGTTGAATCCCAGCATGATGGAAGTATAACAGCTTCTTTGACAGAGA
GCAAGTCTGCTCATGTGCAGACTCAGACTGGCCAAAATTCAATCCCTGCTTTAGCTCAGGTAGCAGCAAT
TGCAGAGACAGATGAATCTGCAGAATCAGAAGGTGTAATTGATTCTCATAAACGTAGAGAAATCCTTTCA
CGAAGACCCTCTTATAGGAAAATACTGAATGAACTGTCCTCTGATGTGCCTGGTGTTCCCAAGATTGAAG
AAGAGAGATCAGAGGAAGAAGGAACACCACCTAGTATTGCTACCATGGCAGTACCAACTAGCATATATCA
GACTAGCACGGGGCAATACACTGCCACTGGTGACATGCCAACTTACCAGATCCGAGCTCCTACTGCTGCT
TTGCCACAGGGAGTGGTGATGGCTGCATCGCCCGGAAGTTTGCACAGTCCCCAGCAGCTGGCAGAAGAAG
CAACACGCAAACGAGAGCTGAGGCTAATGAAAAACAGGGAAGCTGCCAAAGAATGTCGACGTCGAAAGAA
AGAATATGTAAAATGTCTGGAGAGCCGAGTTGCAGTGCTGGAAGTCCAGAACAAGAAGCTTATAGAGGAA
CTTGAAACCTTGAAAGACATTTGTTCTCCCAAAACAGATTACTAGTAATGAACTAGTCCGTAACTTGAAA
GTATTTCGATTTCTTGGCTTTATATATCTTGTGGAAAGGACGAATCATCTTCTTTCAGCGTGTTGCG
