>Addgene plasmid #141568 | TFORF0300 | depositor partial sequence | sequence record 276842 | Barcode
ATCATCTTCTTTCAGCGTGTTGCG
